Addgene plasmid #226474: pCDNA3 HaloTag-V5-TurboID
Purpose: Expresses fusion of HaloTag and TurboID in mammalian cells
Depositing lab: Hyun-Woo Rhee. Depositing organization: Seoul National University. Publication: Identification of proteomic landscape of drug-binding proteins in live cells by proximity-dependent target ID. Kwak C, Park C, Ko M, Im CY, Moon H, Park YH, Kim SY, Lee S, Kang MG, Kwon HJ, Hong E, Seo JK, Rhee HW. Cell Chem Biol. 2022 Dec 15;29(12):1739-1753.e6. doi: 10.1016/j.chembiol.2022.10.001. Epub 2022 Oct 21. PubMed 36272407.
Backbone
  Vector backbone: pCDNA3
  Vector type: Mammalian Expression
  Selectable markers: Neomycin (select with G418)
Growth in bacteria
  Bacterial resistance: Ampicillin, 100 μg/mL
  Growth temperature: 37°C
  Growth strain: DH5alpha
  Copy number: Unknown
Gene/Insert
  Gene/Insert name: TurboID
  Tag / fusion protein: V5 (N terminal on insert); HaloTag (N terminal on insert)
Terms and licenses: Academic/Nonprofit Terms; Industry Terms: Not Available to Industry
How to cite: pCDNA3 HaloTag-V5-TurboID was a gift from Hyun-Woo Rhee (Addgene plasmid # 226474 ; http://n2t.net/addgene:226474 ; RRID:Addgene_226474)
