[The description below was written by a language model from this plasmid's Addgene catalogue record and pLannotate feature annotations shown in this document.]
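Description:
pCDNA3 HaloTag-V5-TurboID is a 7,270 bp mammalian expression plasmid built on the pCDNA3 backbone. It is propagated in E. coli through a high-copy ColE1/pUC-type origin and selected with ampicillin via the β-lactamase gene. An f1 origin is also present, which permits single-stranded DNA production. For mammalian cells, an SV40 early promoter drives a neomycin phosphotransferase gene followed by an SV40 polyadenylation signal, so stable transfectants can be selected with G418. The automated annotation also reports several short fragments (bom, an HIV-1 LTR piece, ble, lacI, and lac promoter/operator elements). These appear to be backbone remnants or partial matches rather than functional parts of the design.

The payload is a single open reading frame under the CMV immediate-early enhancer and promoter, terminated by the bovine growth hormone polyadenylation signal. HaloTag sits at the N-terminus and TurboID at the C-terminus. The catalogue record places a V5 epitope between them; the feature table does not annotate it, but there is a short gap between the two coding regions where it would lie. HaloTag is a modified bacterial dehalogenase that bonds covalently to chloroalkane-bearing ligands. TurboID is an engineered E. coli biotin ligase with high catalytic efficiency that biotinylates nearby proteins, and V5 allows immunodetection of the fusion. T7 and SP6 promoters flank the insert and are commonly used for in vitro transcription or as sequencing primer sites.

The stated purpose is expression of the HaloTag–TurboID fusion in mammalian cells. The associated publication concerns proximity-dependent identification of drug-binding proteins in live cells. This suggests that a chloroalkane-linked compound is tethered to the fusion so that proteins binding the compound are biotinylated, although the record does not spell out the workflow.
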