Features (pLannotate 1.2.2; 22 found; start..end, strand, type, name):
    493..597     -  promoter       AmpR promoter: bla
    656..708     -  misc_feature   bom (fragment): basis of mobility region from pBR322
    863..1242    +  enhancer       CMV enhancer: human cytomegalovirus immediate early enhancer
   1243..1446    +  promoter       CMV promoter: human cytomegalovirus (CMV) immediate early promoter
   1442..1475    +  LTR            5' LTR (truncated) (fragment): truncated 5' long terminal repeat (LTR) from HIV-1
   1491..1509    +  promoter       T7 promoter: promoter for bacteriophage T7 RNA polymerase
   1531..2421    +  CDS            HaloTag®: modified bacterial dehalogenase that forms covalent bonds with chloroalkane derivatives
   2473..3429    +  CDS            TurboID: mutant of the E. coli biotin ligase BioID engineered for improved catalytic efficiency (Branon et al., 2018)
   3451..3469    -  promoter       SP6 promoter: promoter for bacteriophage SP6 RNA polymerase
   3495..3719    +  polyA_signal   bGH poly(A) signal: bovine growth hormone polyadenylation signal
   3723..3744    +  promoter       SV40 promoter (fragment): SV40 enhancer and early promoter
   3765..4193    +  rep_origin     f1 ori (sequence partly withheld): f1 bacteriophage origin of replication; arrow indicates direction of (+) strand synthesis
   4207..4536    +  promoter       SV40 promoter: SV40 enhancer and early promoter
   4603..5394    +  CDS            neo: KKA2_KLEPN - Also known as kan, nptII. Experimental evidence at protein level: Swiss-Prot protein existence level 1. Resistance to kanamycin, neomycin, paromomycin, ribostamycin, butirosin and gentamicin B. From Klebsiella pneumoniae.
   5418..5576    +  CDS            ble (fragment): BLE_KLEPN - Experimental evidence at protein level: Swiss-Prot protein existence level 1. Binding protein with a strong affinity to the bleomycin family of antibiotics. Binds to CL990; an antimitotic-antibiotic compound. From Klebsiella pneumoniae.
   5571..5692    +  polyA_signal   SV40 poly(A) signal: SV40 polyadenylation signal
   5765..5781    -  protein_bind   lac operator: The lac repressor binds to the lac operator to inhibit transcription in E. coli. This inhibition can be relieved by adding lactose or isopropyl-β-D-thiogalactopyranoside (IPTG). lac repressor encoded by lacI
   5789..5819    -  promoter       lac promoter: promoter for the E. coli lac operon
   5834..5855    -  protein_bind   CAP binding site: CAP binding activates transcription in the presence of cAMP. E. coli catabolite activator protein
   5868..5960    -  CDS            lacI (fragment): lac repressor; lacI; The lac repressor binds to the lac operator to inhibit transcription in E. coli. This inhibition can be relieved by adding lactose or isopropyl-β-D-thiogalactopyranoside (IPTG).
   6143..6731    -  rep_origin     ori: high-copy-number ColE1/pMB1/pBR322/pUC origin of replication
   6902..492     -  CDS            AmpR (across the origin): β-lactamase; bla; confers resistance to ampicillin, carbenicillin, and related antibiotics
>Addgene plasmid #226474 | pCDNA3 HaloTag-V5-TurboID | addgene full sequence | sequence record 450964 | Addgene NGS Result
TTCCCAACGATCAAGGCGAGTTACATGATCCCCCATGTTGTGCAAAAAAGCGGTTAGCTCCTTCGGTCCT
CCGATCGTTGTCAGAAGTAAGTTGGCCGCAGTGTTATCACTCATGGTTATGGCAGCACTGCATAATTCTC
TTACTGTCATGCCATCCGTAAGATGCTTTTCTGTGACTGGTGAGTACTCAACCAAGTCATTCTGAGAATA
GTGTATGCGGCGACCGAGTTGCTCTTGCCCGGCGTCAATACGGGATAATACCGCGCCACATAGCAGAACT
TTAAAAGTGCTCATCATTGGAAAACGTTCTTCGGGGCGAAAACTCTCAAGGATCTTACCGCTGTTGAGAT
CCAGTTCGATGTAACCCACTCGTGCACCCAACTGATCTTCAGCATCTTTTACTTTCACCAGCGTTTCTGG
GTGAGCAAAAACAGGAAGGCAAAATGCCGCAAAAAAGGGAATAAGGGCGACACGGAAATGTTGAATACTC
ATACTCTTCCTTTTTCAATATTATTGAAGCATTTATCAGGGTTATTGTCTCATGAGCGGATACATATTTG
AATGTATTTAGAAAAATAAACAAATAGGGGTTCCGCGCACATTTCCCCGAAAAGTGCCACCTGACGTCGA
CGGATCGGGAGATCTCCCGATCCCCTATGGTGCACTCTCAGTACAATCTGCTCTGATGCCGCATAGTTAA
GCCAGTATCTGCTCCCTGCTTGTGTGTTGGAGGTCGCTGAGTAGTGCGCGAGCAAAATTTAAGCTACAAC
AAGGCAAGGCTTGACCGACAATTGCATGAAGAATCTGCTTAGGGTTAGGCGTTTTGCGCTGCTTCGCGAT
GTACGGGCCAGATATACGCGTTGACATTGATTATTGACTAGTTATTAATAGTAATCAATTACGGGGTCAT
TAGTTCATAGCCCATATATGGAGTTCCGCGTTACATAACTTACGGTAAATGGCCCGCCTGGCTGACCGCC
CAACGACCCCCGCCCATTGACGTCAATAATGACGTATGTTCCCATAGTAACGCCAATAGGGACTTTCCAT
TGACGTCAATGGGTGGAGTATTTACGGTAAACTGCCCACTTGGCAGTACATCAAGTGTATCATATGCCAA
GTACGCCCCCTATTGACGTCAATGACGGTAAATGGCCCGCCTGGCATTATGCCCAGTACATGACCTTATG
GGACTTTCCTACTTGGCAGTACATCTACGTATTAGTCATCGCTATTACCATGGTGATGCGGTTTTGGCAG
TACATCAATGGGCGTGGATAGCGGTTTGACTCACGGGGATTTCCAAGTCTCCACCCCATTGACGTCAATG
GGAGTTTGTTTTGGCACCAAAATCAACGGGACTTTCCAAAATGTCGTAACAACTCCGCCCCATTGACGCA
AATGGGCGGTAGGCGTGTACGGTGGGAGGTCTATATAAGCAGAGCTCTCTGGCTAACTAGAGAACCCACT
GCTTACTGGCTTATCGAAATTAATACGACTCACTATAGGGAGACCCAAGCTTGCGGCCGCATGGCAGAAA
TCGGTACTGGCTTTCCATTCGACCCCCATTATGTGGAAGTCCTGGGCGAGCGCATGCACTACGTCGATGT
TGGTCCGCGCGATGGCACCCCTGTGCTGTTCCTGCACGGTAACCCGACCTCCTCCTACGTGTGGCGCAAC
ATCATCCCGCATGTTGCACCGACCCATCGCTGCATTGCTCCAGACCTGATCGGTATGGGCAAATCCGACA
AACCAGACCTGGGTTATTTCTTCGACGACCACGTCCGCTTCATGGATGCCTTCATCGAAGCCCTGGGTCT
GGAAGAGGTCGTCCTGGTCATTCACGACTGGGGCTCCGCTCTGGGTTTCCACTGGGCCAAGCGCAATCCA
GAGCGCGTCAAAGGTATTGCATTTATGGAGTTCATCCGCCCTATCCCGACCTGGGACGAATGGCCAGAAT
TTGCCCGCGAGACCTTCCAGGCCTTCCGCACCACCGACGTCGGCCGCAAGCTGATCATCGATCAGAACGT
TTTTATCGAGGGTACGCTGCCGATGGGTGTCGTCCGCCCGCTGACTGAAGTCGAGATGGACCATTACCGC
GAGCCGTTCCTGAATCCTGTTGACCGCGAGCCACTGTGGCGCTTCCCAAACGAGCTGCCAATCGCCGGTG
AGCCAGCGAACATCGTCGCGCTGGTCGAAGAATACATGGACTGGCTGCACCAGTCCCCTGTCCCGAAGCT
GCTGTTCTGGGGCACCCCAGGCGTTCTGATCCCACCGGCCGAAGCCGCTCGCCTGGCCAAAAGCCTGCCT
AACTGCAAGGCTGTGGACATCGGCCCGGGTCTGAATCTGCTGCAAGAAGACAACCCGGACCTGATCGGCA
GCGAGATCGCGCGCTGGCTGTCGACGCTCGAGATTTCCGGCAAGGATCCAGGCAAGCCCATCCCCAACCC
CCTGCTGGGCCTGGACAGCACCAAAGACAATACTGTGCCTCTGAAGCTGATCGCTCTCCTGGCTAATGGC
GAGTTCCATAGTGGCGAACAGCTGGGAGAAACCCTGGGCATGTCCAGGGCCGCTATCAACAAGCACATTC
AGACTCTGCGCGACTGGGGCGTGGACGTGTTCACCGTGCCCGGAAAGGGCTACTCTCTGCCCGAGCCTAT
CCCGCTGCTGAACGCTAAACAGATTCTGGGACAGCTGGACGGCGGGAGCGTGGCAGTCCTGCCTGTGGTC
GACTCCACCAATCAGTACCTGCTGGATCGAATCGGCGAGCTGAAGAGTGGGGATGCTTGCATTGCAGAAT
ATCAGCAGGCAGGGAGAGGAAGCAGAGGGAGGAAATGGTTCTCTCCTTTTGGAGCTAACCTGTACCTGAG
TATGTTTTGGCGCCTGAAGCGGGGACCAGCAGCAATCGGCCTGGGCCCGGTCATCGGAATTGTCATGGCA
GAAGCGCTGCGAAAGCTGGGAGCAGACAAGGTGCGAGTCAAATGGCCCAATGACCTGTATCTGCAGGATA
GAAAGCTGGCAGGCATCCTGGTGGAGCTGGCCGGAATAACAGGCGATGCTGCACAGATCGTCATTGGCGC
CGGGATTAACGTGGCTATGAGGCGCGTGGAGGAAAGCGTGGTCAATCAGGGCTGGATCACACTGCAGGAA
GCAGGGATTAACCTGGACAGGAATACTCTGGCCGCTACGCTGATCCGAGAGCTGCGGGCAGCCCTGGAAC
TGTTCGAGCAGGAAGGCCTGGCTCCATATCTGCCACGGTGGGAGAAGCTGGATAACTTCATCAATAGACC
CGTGAAGCTGATCATTGGGGACAAAGAGATTTTCGGGATTAGCCGGGGGATTGATAAACAGGGAGCCCTG
CTGCTGGAACAGGACGGAGTTATCAAACCCTGGATGGGCGGAGAAATCAGTCTGCGGTCTGCCGAAAAGT
AATGATCTAGAGGGCCCTATTCTATAGTGTCACCTAAATGCTAGAGCTCGCTGATCAGCCTCGACTGTGC
CTTCTAGTTGCCAGCCATCTGTTGTTTGCCCCTCCCCCGTGCCTTCCTTGACCCTGGAAGGTGCCACTCC
CACTGTCCTTTCCTAATAAAATGAGGAAATTGCATCGCATTGTCTGAGTAGGTGTCATTCTATTCTGGGG
GGTGGGGTGGGGCAGGACAGCAAGGGGGAGGATTGGGAAGACAATAGCAGGCATGCTGGGGATGCGGTGG
GCTCTATGGCTTCTGAGGCGGAAAGAACCAGCTGGGGCTCTAGGGGGTATCCCC
[124 nt withheld, positions 3765-3888]
C
[91 nt withheld, positions 3890-3980]
A
[49 nt withheld, positions 3982-4030]
CCTTTGACGTTGGAGTCCACGTTCTTT
[37 nt withheld, positions 4058-4094]
ACCCTATCTCGGTCTATTCTTTTGATTTATAAGGGATTTTGCCGATTTCGGCCTATTGGTTAAAAAATGA
GCTGATTTAACAAAAATTTAACGCGAATTAATTCTGTGGAATGTGTGTCAGTTAGGGTGTGGAAAGTCCC
CAGGCTCCCCAGCAGGCAGAAGTATGCAAAGCATGCATCTCAATTAGTCAGCAACCAGGTGTGGAAAGTC
CCCAGGCTCCCCAGCAGGCAGAAGTATGCAAAGCATGCATCTCAATTAGTCAGCAACCATAGTCCCGCCC
CTAACTCCGCCCATCCCGCCCCTAACTCCGCCCAGTTCCGCCCATTCTCCGCCCCATGGCTGACTAATTT
TTTTTATTTATGCAGAGGCCGAGGCCGCCTCTGCCTCTGAGCTATTCCAGAAGTAGTGAGGAGGCTTTTT
TGGAGGCCTAGGCTTTTGCAAAAAGCTCCCGGGAGCTTGTATATCCATTTTCGGATCTGATCAAGAGACA
GGATGAGGATCGTTTCGCATGATTGAACAAGATGGATTGCACGCAGGTTCTCCGGCCGCTTGGGTGGAGA
GGCTATTCGGCTATGACTGGGCACAACAGACAATCGGCTGCTCTGATGCCGCCGTGTTCCGGCTGTCAGC
GCAGGGGCGCCCGGTTCTTTTTGTCAAGACCGACCTGTCCGGTGCCCTGAATGAACTGCAGGACGAGGCA
GCGCGGCTATCGTGGCTGGCCACGACGGGCGTTCCTTGCGCAGCTGTGCTCGACGTTGTCACTGAAGCGG
GAAGGGACTGGCTGCTATTGGGCGAAGTGCCGGGGCAGGATCTCCTGTCATCTCACCTTGCTCCTGCCGA
GAAAGTATCCATCATGGCTGATGCAATGCGGCGGCTGCATACGCTTGATCCGGCTACCTGCCCATTCGAC
CACCAAGCGAAACATCGCATCGAGCGAGCACGTACTCGGATGGAAGCCGGTCTTGTCGATCAGGATGATC
TGGACGAAGAGCATCAGGGGCTCGCGCCAGCCGAACTGTTCGCCAGGCTCAAGGCGCGCATGCCCGACGG
CGAGGATCTCGTCGTGACCCATGGCGATGCCTGCTTGCCGAATATCATGGTGGAAAATGGCCGCTTTTCT
GGATTCATCGACTGTGGCCGGCTGGGTGTGGCGGACCGCTATCAGGACATAGCGTTGGCTACCCGTGATA
TTGCTGAAGAGCTTGGCGGCGAATGGGCTGACCGCTTCCTCGTGCTTTACGGTATCGCCGCTCCCGATTC
GCAGCGCATCGCCTTCTATCGCCTTCTTGACGAGTTCTTCTGAGCGGGACTCTGGGGTTCGAAATGACCG
ACCAAGCGACGCCCAACCTGCCATCACGAGATTTCGATTCCACCGCCGCCTTCTATGAAAGGTTGGGCTT
CGGAATCGTTTTCCGGGACGCCGGCTGGATGATCCTCCAGCGCGGGGATCTCATGCTGGAGTTCTTCGCC
CACCCCAACTTGTTTATTGCAGCTTATAATGGTTACAAATAAAGCAATAGCATCACAAATTTCACAAATA
AAGCATTTTTTTCACTGCATTCTAGTTGTGGTTTGTCCAAACTCATCAATGTATCTTATCATGTCTGTAT
ACCGTCGACCTCTAGCTAGAGCTTGGCGTAATCATGGTCATAGCTGTTTCCTGTGTGAAATTGTTATCCG
CTCACAATTCCACACAACATACGAGCCGGAAGCATAAAGTGTAAAGCCTGGGGTGCCTAATGAGTGAGCT
AACTCACATTAATTGCGTTGCGCTCACTGCCCGCTTTCCAGTCGGGAAACCTGTCGTGCCAGCTGCATTA
ATGAATCGGCCAACGCGCGGGGAGAGGCGGTTTGCGTATTGGGCGCTCTTCCGCTTCCTCGCTCACTGAC
TCGCTGCGCTCGGTCGTTCGGCTGCGGCGAGCGGTATCAGCTCACTCAAAGGCGGTAATACGGTTATCCA
CAGAATCAGGGGATAACGCAGGAAAGAACATGTGAGCAAAAGGCCAGCAAAAGGCCAGGAACCGTAAAAA
GGCCGCGTTGCTGGCGTTTTTCCATAGGCTCCGCCCCCCTGACGAGCATCACAAAAATCGACGCTCAAGT
CAGAGGTGGCGAAACCCGACAGGACTATAAAGATACCAGGCGTTTCCCCCTGGAAGCTCCCTCGTGCGCT
CTCCTGTTCCGACCCTGCCGCTTACCGGATACCTGTCCGCCTTTCTCCCTTCGGGAAGCGTGGCGCTTTC
TCATAGCTCACGCTGTAGGTATCTCAGTTCGGTGTAGGTCGTTCGCTCCAAGCTGGGCTGTGTGCACGAA
CCCCCCGTTCAGCCCGACCGCTGCGCCTTATCCGGTAACTATCGTCTTGAGTCCAACCCGGTAAGACACG
ACTTATCGCCACTGGCAGCAGCCACTGGTAACAGGATTAGCAGAGCGAGGTATGTAGGCGGTGCTACAGA
GTTCTTGAAGTGGTGGCCTAACTACGGCTACACTAGAAGAACAGTATTTGGTATCTGCGCTCTGCTGAAG
CCAGTTACCTTCGGAAAAAGAGTTGGTAGCTCTTGATCCGGCAAACAAACCACCGCTGGTAGCGGTGGTT
TTTTTGTTTGCAAGCAGCAGATTACGCGCAGAAAAAAAGGATCTCAAGAAGATCCTTTGATCTTTTCTAC
GGGGTCTGACGCTCAGTGGAACGAAAACTCACGTTAAGGGATTTTGGTCATGAGATTATCAAAAAGGATC
TTCACCTAGATCCTTTTAAATTAAAAATGAAGTTTTAAATCAATCTAAAGTATATATGAGTAAACTTGGT
CTGACAGTTACCAATGCTTAATCAGTGAGGCACCTATCTCAGCGATCTGTCTATTTCGTTCATCCATAGT
TGCCTGACTCCCCGTCGTGTAGATAACTACGATACGGGAGGGCTTACCATCTGGCCCCAGTGCTGCAATG
ATACCGCGAGACCCACGCTCACCGGCTCCAGATTTATCAGCAATAAACCAGCCAGCCGGAAGGGCCGAGC
GCAGAAGTGGTCCTGCAACTTTATCCGCCTCCATCCAGTCTATTAATTGTTGCCGGGAAGCTAGAGTAAG
TAGTTCGCCAGTTAATAGTTTGCGCAACGTTGTTGCCATTGCTACAGGCATCGTGGTGTCACGCTCGTCG
TTTGGTATGGCTTCATTCAGCTCCGG
